Addgene plasmid #87048: pRK5-HA-C12orf66
Purpose: mammalian expression of C12orf66
Depositing lab: David Sabatini. Depositing organization: Whitehead Institute for Biomedical Research. Publication: KICSTOR recruits GATOR1 to the lysosome and is necessary for nutrients to regulate mTORC1. Wolfson RL, Chantranupong L, Wyant GA, Gu X, Orozco JM, Shen K, Condon KJ, Petri S, Kedir J, Scaria SM, Abu-Remaileh M, Frankel WN, Sabatini DM. Nature. 2017 Feb 15. doi: 10.1038/nature21423. PubMed 28199306.
Backbone
  Vector backbone: pRK5
  Vector type: Mammalian Expression
Growth in bacteria
  Bacterial resistance: Ampicillin, 100 μg/mL
  Growth temperature: 37°C
  Growth strain: DH5alpha
  Copy number: Unknown
Gene/Insert
  Gene/Insert name: C12orf66 (alt name: NM_152440)
  Species: H. sapiens (human)
  Entrez Gene: C12orf66 (a.k.a. FLJ32549)
  Promoter: CMV
  Tag / fusion protein: HA (N terminal on insert)
  Cloning method: Restriction Enzyme; 5′ cloning site Sal (unknown if destroyed); 3′ cloning site Not (unknown if destroyed)
  Sequencing primers: 5′ ATT TAG GTG ACA CTA TAG; 3′ TGT AAC CAT TAT AAG CTG
Terms and licenses: Academic/Nonprofit Terms; Industry Terms: Not Available to Industry
How to cite: pRK5-HA-C12orf66 was a gift from David Sabatini (Addgene plasmid # 87048 ; http://n2t.net/addgene:87048 ; RRID:Addgene_87048)
