[The description below was written by a language model from this plasmid's Addgene catalogue record and pLannotate feature annotations shown in this document.]
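Description:
pRK5-HA-C12orf66 is a 6.1 kb mammalian expression plasmid built on the pRK5 backbone for expression of human C12orf66 (now also called KICS2) carrying an N-terminal HA epitope tag. It is propagated in E. coli through a high-copy ColE1/pUC-type origin and selected with ampicillin via the β-lactamase gene. An M13 phage origin is also present, along with short remnants of lacZα, lacI, rop and bom and a lac promoter/operator, which are leftovers of the vector's cloning history rather than functional parts of the expression unit. No mammalian selection marker is annotated, which fits transient transfection use. An SV40 enhancer/early promoter region lies downstream of the cassette but is followed only by a lacZα fragment.

Expression is driven by the human cytomegalovirus immediate-early enhancer and promoter, followed by a fragment of CMV intron A and an SP6 promoter that also serves as a sequencing primer site. The C12orf66 coding sequence, inserted between Sal and Not sites according to the record, is annotated as a 1,335 nt open reading frame and is terminated by an SV40 polyadenylation signal. The HA tag listed in the catalogue entry was not called by the automated annotation, though there is unannotated sequence just upstream of the coding region where it would sit. A short match to an IgH signal sequence fragment is also reported in the leader region, and its significance is not stated.

The encoded protein is a component of the KICSTOR complex, which recruits GATOR1 to lysosomal membranes and is required to restrain mTORC1 signalling when amino acids are absent. The HA tag allows the protein to be detected, localised or immunoprecipitated in studies of nutrient sensing.
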