Features (pLannotate 1.2.2; 20 found; start..end, strand, type, name):
      1..380     +  enhancer       CMV enhancer: human cytomegalovirus immediate early enhancer
    381..584     +  promoter       CMV promoter: human cytomegalovirus (CMV) immediate early promoter
    720..763     +  intron         CMV intron (fragment): modified intron A from human cytomegalovirus
    815..833     +  promoter       SP6 promoter: promoter for bacteriophage SP6 RNA polymerase
    837..874     +  CDS            IgH signal sequence (fragment): signal sequence from the mouse immunoglobulin heavy chain variable region
   1019..2353    +  CDS            KICS2 (sequence withheld): KICS2_HUMAN - Also known as C12orf66. Experimental evidence at protein level: Swiss-Prot protein existence level 1. As part of the KICSTOR complex functions in the amino acid- sensing branch of the TORC1 signaling pathway. Recruits, in an amino acid-independent manner, the GATOR1 complex to the lysosomal membranes and allows its interaction with GATOR2 and the RAG GTPases. Functions upstream of the RAG GTPases and is required to negatively regulate mTORC1 signaling in absence of amino acids. In absence of the KICSTOR complex mTORC1 is constitutively localized to the lysosome and activated. The
   2400..2534    +  polyA_signal   SV40 poly(A) signal: SV40 polyadenylation signal
   2603..2960    +  promoter       SV40 promoter: SV40 enhancer and early promoter
   2979..3133    +  CDS            lacZα (fragment): LacZα fragment of β-galactosidase; lacZ fragment
   3139..3190    -  misc_feature   bom (fragment): basis of mobility region from pBR322
   3209..3589    +  rep_origin     M13 ori (sequence partly withheld): M13 bacteriophage origin of replication; arrow indicates direction of (+) strand synthesis
   3665..3714    -  misc_feature   bom (fragment): basis of mobility region from pBR322
   3816..3851    -  CDS            rop (fragment): Rop protein, which maintains plasmids at low copy number; rop
   3946..4050    +  promoter       AmpR promoter: bla
   4051..4911    +  CDS            AmpR: β-lactamase; bla; confers resistance to ampicillin, carbenicillin, and related antibiotics
   5082..5670    +  rep_origin     ori: high-copy-number ColE1/pMB1/pBR322/pUC origin of replication
   5853..5945    +  CDS            lacI (fragment): lac repressor; lacI; The lac repressor binds to the lac operator to inhibit transcription in E. coli. This inhibition can be relieved by adding lactose or isopropyl-β-D-thiogalactopyranoside (IPTG).
   5958..5979    +  protein_bind   CAP binding site: CAP binding activates transcription in the presence of cAMP. E. coli catabolite activator protein
   5994..6024    +  promoter       lac promoter: promoter for the E. coli lac operon
   6032..6048    +  protein_bind   lac operator: The lac repressor binds to the lac operator to inhibit transcription in E. coli. This inhibition can be relieved by adding lactose or isopropyl-β-D-thiogalactopyranoside (IPTG). lac repressor encoded by lacI
>Addgene plasmid #87048 | pRK5-HA-C12orf66 | addgene full sequence | sequence record 174789 | Addgene NGS Result
GACATTGATTATTGACTAGTTATTAATAGTAATCAATTACGGGGTCATTAGTTCATAGCCCATATATGGA
GTTCCGCGTTACATAACTTACGGTAAATGGCCCGCCTGGCTGACCGCCCAACGACCCCCGCCCATTGACG
TCAATAATGACGTATGTTCCCATAGTAACGCCAATAGGGACTTTCCATTGACGTCAATGGGTGGAGTATT
TACGGTAAACTGCCCACTTGGCAGTACATCAAGTGTATCATATGCCAAGTACGCCCCCTATTGACGTCAA
TGACGGTAAATGGCCCGCCTGGCATTATGCCCAGTACATGACCTTATGGGACTTTCCTACTTGGCAGTAC
ATCTACGTATTAGTCATCGCTATTACCATGGTGATGCGGTTTTGGCAGTACATCAATGGGCGTGGATAGC
GGTTTGACTCACGGGGATTTCCAAGTCTCCACCCCATTGACGTCAATGGGAGTTTGTTTTGGCACCAAAA
TCAACGGGACTTTCCAAAATGTCGTAACAACTCCGCCCCATTGACGCAAATGGGCGGTAGGCGTGTACGG
TGGGAGGTCTATATAAGCAGAGCTCGTTTAGTGAACCGTCAGATCGCCTGGAGACGCCATCCACGCTGTT
TTGACCTCCATAGAAGACACCGGGACCGATCCAGCCTCCGCGGCCGGGAACGGTGCATTGGAACGCGGAT
TCCCCGTGCCAAGAGTGACGTAAGTACCGCCTATAGAGTCTATAGGCCCACCCCCTTGGCTTCGTTAGAA
CGCGGCTACAATTAATACATAACCTTATGTATCATACACATACGATTTAGGTGACACTATAGAATAACAT
CCACTTTGCCTTTCTCTCCACAGGTGTCCACTCCCAGGTCCAACTGCACCTCGGTTCTATCGATTGAATT
CCCGAACCGACAGTCGGTCTCTTCACCAAGGCCATTCGCGCCACC
[1398 nt withheld, positions 956-2353]
TAGGCGGCCAAGTAAGTAAGGATCCCCAGCTTGGCCGCCATGGCCCAACTTGTTTATTGCAGCTTATAAT
GGTTACAAATAAAGCAATAGCATCACAAATTTCACAAATAAAGCATTTTTTTCACTGCATTCTAGTTGTG
GTTTGTCCAAACTCATCAATGTATCTTATCATGTCTGGATCGGGAATTAATTCGGCGCAGCACCATGGCC
TGAAATAACCTCTGAAAGAGGAACTTGGTTAGGTACCTTCTGAGGCGGAAAGAACCAGCTGTGGAATGTG
TGTCAGTTAGGGTGTGGAAAGTCCCCAGGCTCCCCAGCAGGCAGAAGTATGCAAAGCATGCATCTCAATT
AGTCAGCAACCAGGTGTGGAAAGTCCCCAGGCTCCCCAGCAGGCAGAAGTATGCAAAGCATGCATCTCAA
TTAGTCAGCAACCATAGTCCCGCCCCTAACTCCGCCCATCCCGCCCCTAACTCCGCCCAGTTCCGCCCAT
TCTCCGCCCCATGGCTGACTAATTTTTTTTATTTATGCAGAGGCCGAGGCCGCCTCGGCCTCTGAGCTAT
TCCAGAAGTAGTGAGGAGGCTTTTTTGGAGGCCTAGGCTTTTGCAAAAAGCTGTTAACAGCTTGGCACTG
GCCGTCGTTTTACAACGTCGTGACTGGGAAAACCCTGGCGTTACCCAACTTAATCGCCTTGCAGCACATC
CCCCTTTCGCCAGCTGGCGTAATAGCGAAGAGGCCCGCACCGATCGCCCTTCCCAACAGTTGCGCAGCCT
GAATGGCGAATGGCGCCTGATGCGGTATTTTCTCCTTACGCATCTGTGCGGTATTTCACACCGCATA
[142 nt withheld, positions 3191-3332]
C
[141 nt withheld, positions 3334-3474]
CCTTTGACGTTGGAGTCCACGTTCTTT
[37 nt withheld, positions 3502-3538]
ACCCTATCTCGGGCTATTCTTTTGATTTATAAGGGATTTTGCCGATTTCGGCCTATTGGTTAAAAAATGA
GCTGATTTAACAAAAATTTAACGCGAATTTTAACAAAATATTAACGTTTACAATTTTATGGTGCACTCTC
AGTACAATCTGCTCTGATGCCGCATAGTTAAGCCAGCCCCGACACCCGCCAACACCCGCTGACGCGCCCT
GACGGGCTTGTCTGCTCCCGGCATCCGCTTACAGACAAGCTGTGACCGTCTCCGGGAGCTGCATGTGTCA
GAGGTTTTCACCGTCATCACCGAAACGCGCGAGACGAAAGGGCCTCGTGATACGCCTATTTTTATAGGTT
AATGTCATGATAATAATGGTTTCTTAGACGTCAGGTGGCACTTTTCGGGGAAATGTGCGCGGAACCCCTA
TTTGTTTATTTTTCTAAATACATTCAAATATGTATCCGCTCATGAGACAATAACCCTGATAAATGCTTCA
ATAATATTGAAAAAGGAAGAGTATGAGTATTCAACATTTCCGTGTCGCCCTTATTCCCTTTTTTGCGGCA
TTTTGCCTTCCTGTTTTTGCTCACCCAGAAACGCTGGTGAAAGTAAAAGATGCTGAAGATCAGTTGGGTG
CACGAGTGGGTTACATCGAACTGGATCTCAACAGCGGTAAGATCCTTGAGAGTTTTCGCCCCGAAGAACG
TTTTCCAATGATGAGCACTTTTAAAGTTCTGCTATGTGGCGCGGTATTATCCCGTATTGACGCCGGGCAA
GAGCAACTCGGTCGCCGCATACACTATTCTCAGAATGACTTGGTTGAGTACTCACCAGTCACAGAAAAGC
ATCTTACGGATGGCATGACAGTAAGAGAATTATGCAGTGCTGCCATAACCATGAGTGATAACACTGCGGC
CAACTTACTTCTGACAACGATCGGAGGACCGAAGGAGCTAACCGCTTTTTTGCACAACATGGGGGATCAT
GTAACTCGCCTTGATCGTTGGGAACCGGAGCTGAATGAAGCCATACCAAACGACGAGCGTGACACCACGA
TGCCTGTAGCAATGGCAACAACGTTGCGCAAACTATTAACTGGCGAACTACTTACTCTAGCTTCCCGGCA
ACAATTAATAGACTGGATGGAGGCGGATAAAGTTGCAGGACCACTTCTGCGCTCGGCCCTTCCGGCTGGC
TGGTTTATTGCTGATAAATCTGGAGCCGGTGAGCGTGGGTCTCGCGGTATCATTGCAGCACTGGGGCCAG
ATGGTAAGCCCTCCCGTATCGTAGTTATCTACACGACGGGGAGTCAGGCAACTATGGATGAACGAAATAG
ACAGATCGCTGAGATAGGTGCCTCACTGATTAAGCATTGGTAACTGTCAGACCAAGTTTACTCATATATA
CTTTAGATTGATTTAAAACTTCATTTTTAATTTAAAAGGATCTAGGTGAAGATCCTTTTTGATAATCTCA
TGACCAAAATCCCTTAACGTGAGTTTTCGTTCCACTGAGCGTCAGACCCCGTAGAAAAGATCAAAGGATC
TTCTTGAGATCCTTTTTTTCTGCGCGTAATCTGCTGCTTGCAAACAAAAAAACCACCGCTACCAGCGGTG
GTTTGTTTGCCGGATCAAGAGCTACCAACTCTTTTTCCGAAGGTAACTGGCTTCAGCAGAGCGCAGATAC
CAAATACTGTTCTTCTAGTGTAGCCGTAGTTAGGCCACCACTTCAAGAACTCTGTAGCACCGCCTACATA
CCTCGCTCTGCTAATCCTGTTACCAGTGGCTGCTGCCAGTGGCGATAAGTCGTGTCTTACCGGGTTGGAC
TCAAGACGATAGTTACCGGATAAGGCGCAGCGGTCGGGCTGAACGGGGGGTTCGTGCACACAGCCCAGCT
TGGAGCGAACGACCTACACCGAACTGAGATACCTACAGCGTGAGCTATGAGAAAGCGCCACGCTTCCCGA
AGGGAGAAAGGCGGACAGGTATCCGGTAAGCGGCAGGGTCGGAACAGGAGAGCGCACGAGGGAGCTTCCA
GGGGGAAACGCCTGGTATCTTTATAGTCCTGTCGGGTTTCGCCACCTCTGACTTGAGCGTCGATTTTTGT
GATGCTCGTCAGGGGGGCGGAGCCTATGGAAAAACGCCAGCAACGCGGCCTTTTTACGGTTCCTGGCCTT
TTGCTGGCCTTTTGCTCACATGTTCTTTCCTGCGTTATCCCCTGATTCTGTGGATAACCGTATTACCGCC
TTTGAGTGAGCTGATACCGCTCGCCGCAGCCGAACGACCGAGCGCAGCGAGTCAGTGAGCGAGGAAGCGG
AAGAGCGCCCAATACGCAAACCGCCTCTCCCCGCGCGTTGGCCGATTCATTAATGCAGCTGGCACGACAG
GTTTCCCGACTGGAAAGCGGGCAGTGAGCGCAACGCAATTAATGTGAGTTAGCTCACTCATTAGGCACCC
CAGGCTTTACACTTTATGCTTCCGGCTCGTATGTTGTGTGGAATTGTGAGCGGATAACAATTTCACACAG
GAAACAGCTATGACATGATTACGAATTAATTCGAGCTCGCCC
