>Addgene plasmid #87048 | pRK5-HA-C12orf66 | depositor partial sequence | sequence record 169817 | Insert
[1335 nt withheld, positions 1-1335]
TAG
